Addgene plasmid #49668: pVRa15_524
Depositing lab: Christopher Voigt. Depositing organization: University of California, San Francisco (UCSF). Publication: Design of orthogonal genetic switches based on a crosstalk map of sigmas, anti-sigmas, and promoters. Rhodius VA, Segall-Shapiro TH, Sharon BD, Ghodasara A, Orlova E, Tabakh H, Burkhardt DH, Clancy K, Peterson TC, Gross CA, Voigt CA. Mol Syst Biol. 2013 Oct 29;9:702. doi: 10.1038/msb.2013.58. PubMed 24169405.
Backbone
  Vector backbone: pVRa
  Vector type: Bacterial Expression, Synthetic Biology
Growth in bacteria
  Bacterial resistance: Ampicillin, 100 μg/mL
  Growth temperature: 37°C
  Growth strain: DH10B
  Copy number: Low Copy
Gene/Insert
  Gene/Insert name: ECF15_524
  Species: Caulobacter crescentus CB15
  Mutation: Codon optimized for E.coli
  Promoter: pT7-lacO
  Tag / fusion protein: His6-PreScission (N terminal on backbone)
  Cloning method: Restriction Enzyme; 5′ cloning site NdeI (not destroyed); 3′ cloning site HindIII (not destroyed)
  Sequencing primers: 5′ CGATATAGGCGCCAGCAAC; 3′ CAGCAGCCAACTCAGCTTC
Terms and licenses: Academic/Nonprofit Terms; Industry Terms: Not Available to Industry
How to cite: pVRa15_524 was a gift from Christopher Voigt (Addgene plasmid # 49668 ; http://n2t.net/addgene:49668 ; RRID:Addgene_49668)
