[The description below was written by a language model from this plasmid's Addgene catalogue record and pLannotate feature annotations shown in this document.]
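Description:
pVRa15_524 is a bacterial expression plasmid on the pVRa backbone, built for synthetic-biology work in E. coli. It carries ECF15_524, a gene from Caulobacter crescentus CB15 that has been codon-optimized for E. coli. The associated study concerns orthogonal switches built from sigma factors, anti-sigmas and their promoters, and the name suggests an extracytoplasmic-function (ECF) sigma factor, although the record does not spell out the protein's role.

The plasmid layout resembles a pET-type vector. It has a ColE1/pBR322-family origin together with the bom site and the rop gene, which fits the catalogue's low-copy designation. Selection is through β-lactamase (ampicillin resistance), and an f1 origin is also present. Short tetracycline-resistance fragments appear to be non-functional backbone remnants.

Expression is driven by a T7 promoter immediately followed by a lac operator (pT7-lacO), with the T7 gene 10 ribosome binding site upstream and a T7 terminator downstream. A lacI gene with its own promoter is carried on the plasmid, so transcription is repressed until IPTG is added. It also requires a host that supplies T7 RNA polymerase.

The insert sits between retained NdeI and HindIII sites. According to the catalogue it is fused at its N terminus to a backbone-encoded His6 tag with a PreScission protease cleavage site, which would allow affinity purification and tag removal. The automated annotation does not call the insert itself, which would fall in the unannotated stretch spanning the sequence origin. It detects only a partial match to a His-containing tag just after the RBS. It also finds a His-tag fragment and a T7 gene 10-derived fragment before the terminator, and whether those downstream elements are translated is not stated.

The design suits inducible, controlled expression of this regulator for characterizing or building genetic circuits.
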