Features (pLannotate 1.2.2; 19 found; start..end, strand, type, name):
    634..651     +  CDS            9xHis (fragment): 9xHis affinity tag
    661..710     +  CDS            SET1 (fragment): solubility-enhancement tag derived from T7 phage gene 10B
    718..765     +  terminator     T7 terminator: transcription terminator for bacteriophage T7 RNA polymerase
    802..1257    +  rep_origin     f1 ori (sequence partly withheld): f1 bacteriophage origin of replication; arrow indicates direction of (+) strand synthesis
   1284..1388    +  promoter       AmpR promoter: bla
   1389..2249    +  CDS            AmpR: β-lactamase; bla; confers resistance to ampicillin, carbenicillin, and related antibiotics
   2420..3008    +  rep_origin     ori: high-copy-number ColE1/pMB1/pBR322/pUC origin of replication
   3194..3336    -  misc_feature   bom: basis of mobility region from pBR322
   3438..3629    -  CDS            rop: Rop protein, which maintains plasmids at low copy number; rop
   3646..4026    +  CDS            YPB1_ECOLX: Protein predicted: Swiss-Prot protein existence level 4. From Escherichia coli.
   4098..4389    -  CDS            TcR (fragment): tetracycline efflux protein; tet; confers resistance to tetracycline
   4404..4425    -  protein_bind   CAP binding site: CAP binding activates transcription in the presence of cAMP. E. coli catabolite activator protein
   4438..5520    -  CDS            lacI: lac repressor; lacI; The lac repressor binds to the lac operator to inhibit transcription in E. coli. This inhibition can be relieved by adding lactose or isopropyl-β-D-thiogalactopyranoside (IPTG).
   5521..5598    -  promoter       lacI promoter: lacI
   5606..5885    -  CDS            TcR (fragment): tetracycline efflux protein; tet; confers resistance to tetracycline
   5907..5925    +  promoter       T7 promoter: promoter for bacteriophage T7 RNA polymerase
   5926..5950    +  protein_bind   lac operator: The lac repressor binds to the lac operator to inhibit transcription in E. coli. This inhibition can be relieved by adding lactose or isopropyl-β-D-thiogalactopyranoside (IPTG). lac repressor encoded by lacI
   5965..5987    +  RBS            RBS: efficient ribosome binding site from bacteriophage T7 gene 10 (Olins and Rangwala, 1989)
   6006..6022    +  CDS            capTEV™ (fragment): composite tag for in vivo biotinylation, TEV protease cleavage, and 6xHis tagging
>Addgene plasmid #49668 | pVRa15_524 | depositor full sequence | sequence record 74441 | pVRa15_524 sequence 6059 bps
ATGGTTGCAGAACAGGTTGGTCGTAGTCCGCCTGATCCGGTTCGTGATAATTCATTTAAACGTGAACTGG
TTACCCTGATTCCGCATCTGCGTGCATTTGCACGTACCCTGACCGGTGATCCGACCGCAGCAGATGATCT
GGCACAGGATGCAATGATGAAAGCATGGGATGCACGTGCCAGCTTTCAGCTGGGCACCAATATGAAAGCC
TGGACCTTTATGATTCTGCGCAATCAGTTCTATAGCGAAAAACGTCGTAGCTGGCGTCAGAGCCAACTGG
ATCAAGAAGCAGCAGAACGCACCCTGGTTGCAGTTGATGATCCGGAAGCACCGGTTGCACTGGATGAACT
GCGTCAGGGTCTGAGCATGCTGCCTGCCGAACAGCGTGAAGCACTGATTCTGGTTGGTGCCGGTGGTTTT
GCCTATGAAGAAGCCGCTGAAATTTGTAATTGTGCAGTTGGCACCGTTAAAAGCCGTGTTAGCCGTGCAC
GTCGTGCCCTGCAGGCAATTCTGGAAAGCGGTGCCTATGATCGTGATGGTGCAGCAGCCGGTGATGCAAT
GCGTGCCATTCTGGCAGATGCAGAACGTCTGAGCGCACTGCGTTAAGGATCCAAGCTTGCGGCCGCACTC
GAGCACCACCACCACCACCACTGAGATCCGGCTGCTAACAAAGCCCGAAAGGAAGCTGAGTTGGCTGCTG
CCACCGCTGAGCAATAACTAGCATAACCCCTTGGGGCCTCTAAACGGGTCTTGAGGGGTTTTTTGCTGAA
AGGAGGAACTATATCCGGATTGGCGAATGGG
[124 nt withheld, positions 802-925]
C
[91 nt withheld, positions 927-1017]
A
[49 nt withheld, positions 1019-1067]
CCTTTGACGTTGGAGTCCACGTTCTTT
[37 nt withheld, positions 1095-1131]
ACCCTATCTCGGTCTATTCTTTTGATTTATAAGGGATTTTGCCGATTTCGGCCTATTGGTTAAAAAATGA
GCTGATTTAACAAAAATTTAACGCGAATTTTAACAAAATATTAACGTTTACAATTTCAGGTGGCACTTTT
CGGGGAAATGTGCGCGGAACCCCTATTTGTTTATTTTTCTAAATACATTCAAATATGTATCCGCTCATGA
GACAATAACCCTGATAAATGCTTCAATAATATTGAAAAAGGAAGAGTATGAGTATTCAACATTTCCGTGT
CGCCCTTATTCCCTTTTTTGCGGCATTTTGCCTTCCTGTTTTTGCTCACCCAGAAACGCTGGTGAAAGTA
AAAGATGCTGAAGATCAGTTGGGTGCACGAGTGGGTTACATCGAACTGGATCTCAACAGCGGTAAGATCC
TTGAGAGTTTTCGCCCCGAAGAACGTTTTCCAATGATGAGCACTTTTAAAGTTCTGCTATGTGGCGCGGT
ATTATCCCGTATTGACGCCGGGCAAGAGCAACTCGGTCGCCGCATACACTATTCTCAGAATGACTTGGTT
GAGTACTCACCAGTCACAGAAAAGCATCTTACGGATGGCATGACAGTAAGAGAATTATGCAGTGCTGCCA
TAACCATGAGTGATAACACTGCGGCCAACTTACTTCTGACAACGATCGGAGGACCGAAGGAGCTAACCGC
TTTTTTGCACAACATGGGGGATCATGTAACTCGCCTTGATCGTTGGGAACCGGAGCTGAATGAAGCCATA
CCAAACGACGAGCGTGACACCACGATGCCTGCAGCAATGGCAACAACGTTGCGCAAACTATTAACTGGCG
AACTACTTACTCTAGCTTCCCGGCAACAATTAATAGACTGGATGGAGGCGGATAAAGTTGCAGGACCACT
TCTGCGCTCGGCCCTTCCGGCTGGCTGGTTTATTGCTGATAAATCTGGAGCCGGTGAGCGTGGGTCTCGC
GGTATCATTGCAGCACTGGGGCCAGATGGTAAGCCCTCCCGTATCGTAGTTATCTACACGACGGGGAGTC
AGGCAACTATGGATGAACGAAATAGACAGATCGCTGAGATAGGTGCCTCACTGATTAAGCATTGGTAACT
GTCAGACCAAGTTTACTCATATATACTTTAGATTGATTTAAAACTTCATTTTTAATTTAAAAGGATCTAG
GTGAAGATCCTTTTTGATAATCTCATGACCAAAATCCCTTAACGTGAGTTTTCGTTCCACTGAGCGTCAG
ACCCCGTAGAAAAGATCAAAGGATCTTCTTGAGATCCTTTTTTTCTGCGCGTAATCTGCTGCTTGCAAAC
AAAAAAACCACCGCTACCAGCGGTGGTTTGTTTGCCGGATCAAGAGCTACCAACTCTTTTTCCGAAGGTA
ACTGGCTTCAGCAGAGCGCAGATACCAAATACTGTCCTTCTAGTGTAGCCGTAGTTAGGCCACCACTTCA
AGAACTCTGTAGCACCGCCTACATACCTCGCTCTGCTAATCCTGTTACCAGTGGCTGCTGCCAGTGGCGA
TAAGTCGTGTCTTACCGGGTTGGACTCAAGACGATAGTTACCGGATAAGGCGCAGCGGTCGGGCTGAACG
GGGGGTTCGTGCACACAGCCCAGCTTGGAGCGAACGACCTACACCGAACTGAGATACCTACAGCGTGAGC
TATGAGAAAGCGCCACGCTTCCCGAAGGGAGAAAGGCGGACAGGTATCCGGTAAGCGGCAGGGTCGGAAC
AGGAGAGCGCACGAGGGAGCTTCCAGGGGGAAACGCCTGGTATCTTTATAGTCCTGTCGGGTTTCGCCAC
CTCTGACTTGAGCGTCGATTTTTGTGATGCTCGTCAGGGGGGCGGAGCCTATGGAAAAACGCCAGCAACG
CGGCCTTTTTACGGTTCCTGGCCTTTTGCTGGCCTTTTGCTCACATGTTCTTTCCTGCGTTATCCCCTGA
TTCTGTGGATAACCGTATTACCGCCTTTGAGTGAGCTGATACCGCTCGCCGCAGCCGAACGACCGAGCGC
AGCGAGTCAGTGAGCGAGGAAGCGGAAGAGCGCCTGATGCGGTATTTTCTCCTTACGCATCTGTGCGGTA
TTTCACACCGCATATATGGTGCACTCTCAGTACAATCTGCTCTGATGCCGCATAGTTAAGCCAGTATACA
CTCCGCTATCGCTACGTGACTGGGTCATGGCTGCGCCCCGACACCCGCCAACACCCGCTGACGCGCCCTG
ACGGGCTTGTCTGCTCCCGGCATCCGCTTACAGACAAGCTGTGACCGTCTCCGGGAGCTGCATGTGTCAG
AGGTTTTCACCGTCATCACCGAAACGCGCGAGGCAGCTGCGGTAAAGCTCATCAGCGTGGTCGTGAAGCG
ATTCACAGATGTCTGCCTGTTCATCCGCGTCCAGCTCGTTGAGTTTCTCCAGAAGCGTTAATGTCTGGCT
TCTGATAAAGCGGGCCATGTTAAGGGCGGTTTTTTCCTGTTTGGTCACTGATGCCTCCGTGTAAGGGGGA
TTTCTGTTCATGGGGGTAATGATACCGATGAAACGAGAGAGGATGCTCACGATACGGGTTACTGATGATG
AACATGCCCGGTTACTGGAACGTTGTGAGGGTAAACAACTGGCGGTATGGATGCGGCGGGACCAGAGAAA
AATCACTCAGGGTCAATGCCAGCGCTTCGTTAATACAGATGTAGGTGTTCCACAGGGTAGCCAGCAGCAT
CCTGCGATGCAGATCCGGAACATAATGGTGCAGGGCGCTGACTTCCGCGTTTCCAGACTTTACGAAACAC
GGAAACCGAAGACCATTCATGTTGTTGCTCAGGTCGCAGACGTTTTGCAGCAGCAGTCGCTTCACGTTCG
CTCGCGTATCGGTGATTCATTCTGCTAACCAGTAAGGCAACCCCGCCAGCCTAGCCGGGTCCTCAACGAC
AGGAGCACGATCATGCGCACCCGTGGGGCCGCCATGCCGGCGATAATGGCCTGCTTCTCGCCGAAACGTT
TGGTGGCGGGACCAGTGACGAAGGCTTGAGCGAGGGCGTGCAAGATTCCGAATACCGCAAGCGACAGGCC
GATCATCGTCGCGCTCCAGCGAAAGCGGTCCTCGCCGAAAATGACCCAGAGCGCTGCCGGCACCTGTCCT
ACGAGTTGCATGATAAAGAAGACAGTCATAAGTGCGGCGACGATAGTCATGCCCCGCGCCCACCGGAAGG
AGCTGACTGGGTTGAAGGCTCTCAAGGGCATCGGTCGAGATCCCGGTGCCTAATGAGTGAGCTAACTTAC
ATTAATTGCGTTGCGCTCACTGCCCGCTTTCCAGTCGGGAAACCTGTCGTGCCAGCTGCATTAATGAATC
GGCCAACGCGCGGGGAGAGGCGGTTTGCGTATTGGGCGCCAGGGTGGTTTTTCTTTTCACCAGTGAGACG
GGCAACAGCTGATTGCCCTTCACCGCCTGGCCCTGAGAGAGTTGCAGCAAGCGGTCCACGCTGGTTTGCC
CCAGCAGGCGAAAATCCTGTTTGATGGTGGTTAACGGCGGGATATAACATGAGCTGTCTTCGGTATCGTC
GTATCCCACTACCGAGATATCCGCACCAACGCGCAGCCCGGACTCGGTAATGGCGCGCATTGCGCCCAGC
GCCATCTGATCGTTGGCAACCAGCATCGCAGTGGGAACGATGCCCTCATTCAGCATTTGCATGGTTTGTT
GAAAACCGGACATGGCACTCCAGTCGCCTTCCCGTTCCGCTATCGGCTGAATTTGATTGCGAGTGAGATA
TTTATGCCAGCCAGCCAGACGCAGACGCGCCGAGACAGAACTTAATGGGCCCGCTAACAGCGCGATTTGC
TGGTGACCCAATGCGACCAGATGCTCCACGCCCAGTCGCGTACCGTCTTCATGGGAGAAAATAATACTGT
TGATGGGTGTCTGGTCAGAGACATCAAGAAATAACGCCGGAACATTAGTGCAGGCAGCTTCCACAGCAAT
GGCATCCTGGTCATCCAGCGGATAGTTAATGATCAGCCCACTGACGCGTTGCGCGAGAAGATTGTGCACC
GCCGCTTTACAGGCTTCGACGCCGCTTCGTTCTACCATCGACACCACCACGCTGGCACCCAGTTGATCGG
CGCGAGATTTAATCGCCGCGACAATTTGCGACGGCGCGTGCAGGGCCAGACTGGAGGTGGCAACGCCAAT
CAGCAACGACTGTTTGCCCGCCAGTTGTTGTGCCACGCGGTTGGGAATGTAATTCAGCTCCGCCATCGCC
GCTTCCACTTTTTCCCGCGTTTTCGCAGAAACGTGGCTGGCCTGGTTCACCACGCGGGAAACGGTCTGAT
AAGAGACACCGGCATACTCTGCGACATCGTATAACGTTACTGGTTTCACATTCACCACCCTGAATTGACT
CTCTTCCGGGCGCTATCATGCCATACCGCGAAAGGTTTTGCGCCATTCGATGGTGTCCGGGATCTCGACG
CTCTCCCTTATGCGACTCCTGCATTAGGAAGCAGCCCAGTAGTAGGTTGAGGCCGTTGAGCACCGCCGCC
GCAAGGAATGGTGCATGCAAGGAGATGGCGCCCAACAGTCCCCCGGCCACGGGGCCTGCCACCATACCCA
CGCCGAAACAAGCGCTCATGAGCCCGAAGTGGCGAGCCCGATCTTCCCCATCGGTGATGTCGGCGATATA
GGCGCCAGCAACCGCACCTGTGGCGCCGGTGATGCCGGCCACGATGCGTCCGGCGTAGAGGATCGAGATC
TCGATCCCGCGAAATTAATACGACTCACTATAGGGGAATTGTGAGCGGATAACAATTCCCCTCTAGAAAT
AATTTTGTTTAACTTTAAGAAGGAGATATACCATGGGCAGCAGCCATCATCATCATCATCACAGCAGCGG
CCTGGAAGTTCTGTTCCAGGGGCCCCAT
