>Addgene plasmid #49668 | pVRa15_524 | depositor partial sequence | sequence record 74014 | ECF gene
ATGGTTGCAGAACAGGTTGGTCGTAGTCCGCCTGATCCGGTTCGTGATAATTCATTTAAACGTGAACTGG
TTACCCTGATTCCGCATCTGCGTGCATTTGCACGTACCCTGACCGGTGATCCGACCGCAGCAGATGATCT
GGCACAGGATGCAATGATGAAAGCATGGGATGCACGTGCCAGCTTTCAGCTGGGCACCAATATGAAAGCC
TGGACCTTTATGATTCTGCGCAATCAGTTCTATAGCGAAAAACGTCGTAGCTGGCGTCAGAGCCAACTGG
ATCAAGAAGCAGCAGAACGCACCCTGGTTGCAGTTGATGATCCGGAAGCACCGGTTGCACTGGATGAACT
GCGTCAGGGTCTGAGCATGCTGCCTGCCGAACAGCGTGAAGCACTGATTCTGGTTGGTGCCGGTGGTTTT
GCCTATGAAGAAGCCGCTGAAATTTGTAATTGTGCAGTTGGCACCGTTAAAAGCCGTGTTAGCCGTGCAC
GTCGTGCCCTGCAGGCAATTCTGGAAAGCGGTGCCTATGATCGTGATGGTGCAGCAGCCGGTGATGCAAT
GCGTGCCATTCTGGCAGATGCAGAACGTCTGAGCGCACTGCGTTAA
