>Addgene plasmid #49668 | pVRa15_524 | depositor partial sequence | sequence record 74015 | pVRa backbone
GGATCCAAGCTTGCGGCCGCACTCGAGCACCACCACCACCACCACTGAGATCCGGCTGCTAACAAAGCCC
GAAAGGAAGCTGAGTTGGCTGCTGCCACCGCTGAGCAATAACTAGCATAACCCCTTGGGGCCTCTAAACG
GGTCTTGAGGGGTTTTTTGCTGAAAGGAGGAACTATATCCGGATTGGCGAATGGG
[124 nt withheld, positions 196-319]
C
[91 nt withheld, positions 321-411]
A
[49 nt withheld, positions 413-461]
CCTTTGACGTTGGAGTCCACGTTCTTT
[37 nt withheld, positions 489-525]
ACCCTATCTCGGTCTATTCTTTTGATTTATAAGGGATTTTGCCGATTTCGGCCTATTGGTTAAAAAATGA
GCTGATTTAACAAAAATTTAACGCGAATTTTAACAAAATATTAACGTTTACAATTTCAGGTGGCACTTTT
CGGGGAAATGTGCGCGGAACCCCTATTTGTTTATTTTTCTAAATACATTCAAATATGTATCCGCTCATGA
GACAATAACCCTGATAAATGCTTCAATAATATTGAAAAAGGAAGAGTATGAGTATTCAACATTTCCGTGT
CGCCCTTATTCCCTTTTTTGCGGCATTTTGCCTTCCTGTTTTTGCTCACCCAGAAACGCTGGTGAAAGTA
AAAGATGCTGAAGATCAGTTGGGTGCACGAGTGGGTTACATCGAACTGGATCTCAACAGCGGTAAGATCC
TTGAGAGTTTTCGCCCCGAAGAACGTTTTCCAATGATGAGCACTTTTAAAGTTCTGCTATGTGGCGCGGT
ATTATCCCGTATTGACGCCGGGCAAGAGCAACTCGGTCGCCGCATACACTATTCTCAGAATGACTTGGTT
GAGTACTCACCAGTCACAGAAAAGCATCTTACGGATGGCATGACAGTAAGAGAATTATGCAGTGCTGCCA
TAACCATGAGTGATAACACTGCGGCCAACTTACTTCTGACAACGATCGGAGGACCGAAGGAGCTAACCGC
TTTTTTGCACAACATGGGGGATCATGTAACTCGCCTTGATCGTTGGGAACCGGAGCTGAATGAAGCCATA
CCAAACGACGAGCGTGACACCACGATGCCTGCAGCAATGGCAACAACGTTGCGCAAACTATTAACTGGCG
AACTACTTACTCTAGCTTCCCGGCAACAATTAATAGACTGGATGGAGGCGGATAAAGTTGCAGGACCACT
TCTGCGCTCGGCCCTTCCGGCTGGCTGGTTTATTGCTGATAAATCTGGAGCCGGTGAGCGTGGGTCTCGC
GGTATCATTGCAGCACTGGGGCCAGATGGTAAGCCCTCCCGTATCGTAGTTATCTACACGACGGGGAGTC
AGGCAACTATGGATGAACGAAATAGACAGATCGCTGAGATAGGTGCCTCACTGATTAAGCATTGGTAACT
GTCAGACCAAGTTTACTCATATATACTTTAGATTGATTTAAAACTTCATTTTTAATTTAAAAGGATCTAG
GTGAAGATCCTTTTTGATAATCTCATGACCAAAATCCCTTAACGTGAGTTTTCGTTCCACTGAGCGTCAG
ACCCCGTAGAAAAGATCAAAGGATCTTCTTGAGATCCTTTTTTTCTGCGCGTAATCTGCTGCTTGCAAAC
AAAAAAACCACCGCTACCAGCGGTGGTTTGTTTGCCGGATCAAGAGCTACCAACTCTTTTTCCGAAGGTA
ACTGGCTTCAGCAGAGCGCAGATACCAAATACTGTCCTTCTAGTGTAGCCGTAGTTAGGCCACCACTTCA
AGAACTCTGTAGCACCGCCTACATACCTCGCTCTGCTAATCCTGTTACCAGTGGCTGCTGCCAGTGGCGA
TAAGTCGTGTCTTACCGGGTTGGACTCAAGACGATAGTTACCGGATAAGGCGCAGCGGTCGGGCTGAACG
GGGGGTTCGTGCACACAGCCCAGCTTGGAGCGAACGACCTACACCGAACTGAGATACCTACAGCGTGAGC
TATGAGAAAGCGCCACGCTTCCCGAAGGGAGAAAGGCGGACAGGTATCCGGTAAGCGGCAGGGTCGGAAC
AGGAGAGCGCACGAGGGAGCTTCCAGGGGGAAACGCCTGGTATCTTTATAGTCCTGTCGGGTTTCGCCAC
CTCTGACTTGAGCGTCGATTTTTGTGATGCTCGTCAGGGGGGCGGAGCCTATGGAAAAACGCCAGCAACG
CGGCCTTTTTACGGTTCCTGGCCTTTTGCTGGCCTTTTGCTCACATGTTCTTTCCTGCGTTATCCCCTGA
TTCTGTGGATAACCGTATTACCGCCTTTGAGTGAGCTGATACCGCTCGCCGCAGCCGAACGACCGAGCGC
AGCGAGTCAGTGAGCGAGGAAGCGGAAGAGCGCCTGATGCGGTATTTTCTCCTTACGCATCTGTGCGGTA
TTTCACACCGCATATATGGTGCACTCTCAGTACAATCTGCTCTGATGCCGCATAGTTAAGCCAGTATACA
CTCCGCTATCGCTACGTGACTGGGTCATGGCTGCGCCCCGACACCCGCCAACACCCGCTGACGCGCCCTG
ACGGGCTTGTCTGCTCCCGGCATCCGCTTACAGACAAGCTGTGACCGTCTCCGGGAGCTGCATGTGTCAG
AGGTTTTCACCGTCATCACCGAAACGCGCGAGGCAGCTGCGGTAAAGCTCATCAGCGTGGTCGTGAAGCG
ATTCACAGATGTCTGCCTGTTCATCCGCGTCCAGCTCGTTGAGTTTCTCCAGAAGCGTTAATGTCTGGCT
TCTGATAAAGCGGGCCATGTTAAGGGCGGTTTTTTCCTGTTTGGTCACTGATGCCTCCGTGTAAGGGGGA
TTTCTGTTCATGGGGGTAATGATACCGATGAAACGAGAGAGGATGCTCACGATACGGGTTACTGATGATG
AACATGCCCGGTTACTGGAACGTTGTGAGGGTAAACAACTGGCGGTATGGATGCGGCGGGACCAGAGAAA
AATCACTCAGGGTCAATGCCAGCGCTTCGTTAATACAGATGTAGGTGTTCCACAGGGTAGCCAGCAGCAT
CCTGCGATGCAGATCCGGAACATAATGGTGCAGGGCGCTGACTTCCGCGTTTCCAGACTTTACGAAACAC
GGAAACCGAAGACCATTCATGTTGTTGCTCAGGTCGCAGACGTTTTGCAGCAGCAGTCGCTTCACGTTCG
CTCGCGTATCGGTGATTCATTCTGCTAACCAGTAAGGCAACCCCGCCAGCCTAGCCGGGTCCTCAACGAC
AGGAGCACGATCATGCGCACCCGTGGGGCCGCCATGCCGGCGATAATGGCCTGCTTCTCGCCGAAACGTT
TGGTGGCGGGACCAGTGACGAAGGCTTGAGCGAGGGCGTGCAAGATTCCGAATACCGCAAGCGACAGGCC
GATCATCGTCGCGCTCCAGCGAAAGCGGTCCTCGCCGAAAATGACCCAGAGCGCTGCCGGCACCTGTCCT
ACGAGTTGCATGATAAAGAAGACAGTCATAAGTGCGGCGACGATAGTCATGCCCCGCGCCCACCGGAAGG
AGCTGACTGGGTTGAAGGCTCTCAAGGGCATCGGTCGAGATCCCGGTGCCTAATGAGTGAGCTAACTTAC
ATTAATTGCGTTGCGCTCACTGCCCGCTTTCCAGTCGGGAAACCTGTCGTGCCAGCTGCATTAATGAATC
GGCCAACGCGCGGGGAGAGGCGGTTTGCGTATTGGGCGCCAGGGTGGTTTTTCTTTTCACCAGTGAGACG
GGCAACAGCTGATTGCCCTTCACCGCCTGGCCCTGAGAGAGTTGCAGCAAGCGGTCCACGCTGGTTTGCC
CCAGCAGGCGAAAATCCTGTTTGATGGTGGTTAACGGCGGGATATAACATGAGCTGTCTTCGGTATCGTC
GTATCCCACTACCGAGATATCCGCACCAACGCGCAGCCCGGACTCGGTAATGGCGCGCATTGCGCCCAGC
GCCATCTGATCGTTGGCAACCAGCATCGCAGTGGGAACGATGCCCTCATTCAGCATTTGCATGGTTTGTT
GAAAACCGGACATGGCACTCCAGTCGCCTTCCCGTTCCGCTATCGGCTGAATTTGATTGCGAGTGAGATA
TTTATGCCAGCCAGCCAGACGCAGACGCGCCGAGACAGAACTTAATGGGCCCGCTAACAGCGCGATTTGC
TGGTGACCCAATGCGACCAGATGCTCCACGCCCAGTCGCGTACCGTCTTCATGGGAGAAAATAATACTGT
TGATGGGTGTCTGGTCAGAGACATCAAGAAATAACGCCGGAACATTAGTGCAGGCAGCTTCCACAGCAAT
GGCATCCTGGTCATCCAGCGGATAGTTAATGATCAGCCCACTGACGCGTTGCGCGAGAAGATTGTGCACC
GCCGCTTTACAGGCTTCGACGCCGCTTCGTTCTACCATCGACACCACCACGCTGGCACCCAGTTGATCGG
CGCGAGATTTAATCGCCGCGACAATTTGCGACGGCGCGTGCAGGGCCAGACTGGAGGTGGCAACGCCAAT
CAGCAACGACTGTTTGCCCGCCAGTTGTTGTGCCACGCGGTTGGGAATGTAATTCAGCTCCGCCATCGCC
GCTTCCACTTTTTCCCGCGTTTTCGCAGAAACGTGGCTGGCCTGGTTCACCACGCGGGAAACGGTCTGAT
AAGAGACACCGGCATACTCTGCGACATCGTATAACGTTACTGGTTTCACATTCACCACCCTGAATTGACT
CTCTTCCGGGCGCTATCATGCCATACCGCGAAAGGTTTTGCGCCATTCGATGGTGTCCGGGATCTCGACG
CTCTCCCTTATGCGACTCCTGCATTAGGAAGCAGCCCAGTAGTAGGTTGAGGCCGTTGAGCACCGCCGCC
GCAAGGAATGGTGCATGCAAGGAGATGGCGCCCAACAGTCCCCCGGCCACGGGGCCTGCCACCATACCCA
CGCCGAAACAAGCGCTCATGAGCCCGAAGTGGCGAGCCCGATCTTCCCCATCGGTGATGTCGGCGATATA
GGCGCCAGCAACCGCACCTGTGGCGCCGGTGATGCCGGCCACGATGCGTCCGGCGTAGAGGATCGAGATC
TCGATCCCGCGAAATTAATACGACTCACTATAGGGGAATTGTGAGCGGATAACAATTCCCCTCTAGAAAT
AATTTTGTTTAACTTTAAGAAGGAGATATACCATGGGCAGCAGCCATCATCATCATCATCACAGCAGCGG
CCTGGAAGTTCTGTTCCAGGGGCCCCAT
