>Addgene plasmid #49668 | pVRa15_524 | addgene partial sequence | sequence record 77147 | pBRrevBam 5'-GGTGATGTCGGCGATATAGG-3'
CGGTGATGCCGGCCACGATGCGTCCGGCGTAGAGGATCGAGATCTCGATCCCGCGAAATTAATACGACTC
ACTATAGGGGAATTGTGAGCGGATAACAATTCCCCTCTAGAAATAATTTTGTTTAACTTTAAGAAGGAGA
TATACCATGGGCAGCAGCCATCATCATCATCATCACAGCAGCGGCCTGGAAGTTCTGTTCCAGGGGCCCC
ATATGGTTGCAGAACAGGTTGGTCGTAGTCCGCCTGATCCGGTTCGTGATAATTCATTTAAACGTGAACT
GGTTACCCTGATTCCGCATCTGCGTGCATTTGCACGTACCCTGACCGGTGATCCGACCGCAGCAGATGAT
CTGGCACAGGATGCAATGATGAAAGCATGGGATGCACGTGCCAGCTTTCAGCTGGGCACCAATATGAAAG
CCTGGACCTTTATGATTCTGCGCAATCAGTTCTATAGCGAAAAACGTCGTAGCTGGCGTCAGAGCCAACT
GGATCAAGAAGCAGCAGAACGCACCCTGGTTGCAGTTGATGATCCGGAAGCACCGGTTGCACTGGATGAA
CTGCGTCAGGGTCTGAGCATGCTGCCTGCCGAACAGCGTGAAGCACTGATTCTGGTTGGTGCCGGTGGTT
TTGCCTATGAAGAAGCCGCTGAAATTTGTAATTGTGCAGTTGGCACCGTTAAAAGCCGTGTTAGCCGTGC
ACGTCGTGCCCTGCAGGCAATTCTGGAAAGCGGTGCCTATGATCGTGATGGTGCAGCAGCCGGTGATGCA
ATGCGTGCCATTCTGGCAGATGCAGAACGTCTGAGCGCACTGCGTTAAGGATCCAAGCTTGCGGCCGCAC
TCGAGCACCACCACCACCACCACTGAGATCCGGCTGCTAACAAAGCCCGAAAGGAAGCTGAGTTGGCTGC
TGCCACCGCTGAGCAATAACTAGCATAACCCCTTGGGGCCTCTAAACGGGTCTTG
